Addgene plasmid #72760: pAWSV-7
Purpose: pBT264-[miR-10b]
Depositing lab: Timothy Lu. Depositing organization: Massachusetts Institute of Technology. Publication: Massively parallel high-order combinatorial genetics in human cells. Wong AS, Choi GC, Cheng AA, Purcell O, Lu TK. Nat Biotechnol. 2015 Sep;33(9):952-61. doi: 10.1038/nbt.3326. Epub 2015 Aug 17. PubMed 26280411.
Backbone
  Vector backbone: pBT264
Growth in bacteria
  Bacterial resistance: Ampicillin, 100 μg/mL
  Growth temperature: 37°C
  Growth strain: DH5alpha
  Copy number: Unknown
Gene/Insert
  Gene/Insert name: [miR-10b]
Terms and licenses: Academic/Nonprofit Terms; Industry Terms: Not Available to Industry
How to cite: pAWSV-7 was a gift from Timothy Lu (Addgene plasmid # 72760 ; http://n2t.net/addgene:72760 ; RRID:Addgene_72760)
