[The description below was written by a language model from this plasmid's Addgene catalogue record and pLannotate feature annotations shown in this document.]
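Description:
pAWSV-7 is a 4,495 bp bacterial cloning plasmid built on the pBT264 backbone and carrying a miR-10b precursor as its insert; the catalogue summarises it simply as pBT264-[miR-10b]. The annotated backbone has the layout of a pBluescript-style phagemid. It includes a high-copy ColE1/pUC-type origin for replication in E. coli, an f1 origin that permits single-stranded DNA production with helper phage, and an AmpR (β-lactamase) gene under its own promoter for ampicillin selection. The cloning region is flanked by T7 and T3 phage promoters and sits within the remnants of the lac promoter/operator, CAP site and lacZα fragment. A short lacI fragment is also detected.

Between the T7 and T3 promoters, the annotation identifies a mir-10 family microRNA precursor on the minus strand, followed in that orientation by an SV40 polyadenylation signal. This arrangement is consistent with a mammalian-style transcription unit in which the hairpin would be processed from a longer transcript. However, about 750 bp between the T3 promoter and the microRNA hairpin is unannotated, as are shorter stretches around the poly(A) signal. Neither the catalogue fields nor the feature table names a mammalian promoter, a reporter or any barcode element, so what drives miR-10b expression is not stated.

The associated publication concerns massively parallel, high-order combinatorial genetics in human cells. This suggests that the plasmid serves as a storage or building-block vector holding a single microRNA element for assembly into combinatorial libraries, although the record does not spell out this role. No viral packaging elements or mammalian selection markers are annotated.
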