Features (pLannotate 1.2.2; 13 found; start..end, strand, type, name):
     33..461     -  rep_origin     f1 ori (sequence partly withheld): f1 bacteriophage origin of replication; arrow indicates direction of (+) strand synthesis
    466..623     -  CDS            lacZα (fragment): LacZα fragment of β-galactosidase; lacZ fragment
    626..644     +  promoter       T7 promoter: promoter for bacteriophage T7 RNA polymerase
   1175..1256    -  polyA_signal   SV40 poly(A) signal: SV40 polyadenylation signal
   1487..1561    -  ncRNA          mir-10: Accession: RF00104 - mir-10 microRNA precursor family
   2310..2328    -  promoter       T3 promoter: promoter for bacteriophage T3 RNA polymerase
   2373..2389    -  protein_bind   lac operator: The lac repressor binds to the lac operator to inhibit transcription in E. coli. This inhibition can be relieved by adding lactose or isopropyl-β-D-thiogalactopyranoside (IPTG). lac repressor encoded by lacI
   2397..2427    -  promoter       lac promoter: promoter for the E. coli lac operon
   2442..2463    -  protein_bind   CAP binding site: CAP binding activates transcription in the presence of cAMP. E. coli catabolite activator protein
   2476..2568    -  CDS            lacI (fragment): lac repressor; lacI; The lac repressor binds to the lac operator to inhibit transcription in E. coli. This inhibition can be relieved by adding lactose or isopropyl-β-D-thiogalactopyranoside (IPTG).
   2751..3339    -  rep_origin     ori: high-copy-number ColE1/pMB1/pBR322/pUC origin of replication
   3510..4370    -  CDS            AmpR: β-lactamase; bla; confers resistance to ampicillin, carbenicillin, and related antibiotics
   4371..4475    -  promoter       AmpR promoter: bla
>Addgene plasmid #72760 | pAWSV-7 | depositor full sequence | sequence record 133544 | pAWSV-7 sequence 4495 bps
CACCTAAATTGTAAGCGTTAATATTTTGTTAAAATTCGCGTTAAATTTTTGTTAAATCAGCTCATTTTTT
AACCAATAGGCCGAAATCGGCAAAATCCCTTATAAATCAAAAGAATAGACCGAGATAGGGT
[37 nt withheld, positions 132-168]
AAAGAACGTGGACTCCAACGTCAAAGG
[49 nt withheld, positions 196-244]
T
[91 nt withheld, positions 246-336]
G
[124 nt withheld, positions 338-461]
CCCATTCGCCATTCAGGCTGCGCAACTGTTGGGAAGGGCGATCGGTGCGGGCCTCTTCGCTATTACGCCA
GCTGGCGAAAGGGGGATGTGCTGCAAGGCGATTAAGTTGGGTAACGCCAGGGTTTTCCCAGTCACGACGT
TGTAAAACGACGGCCAGTGAATTGTAATACGACTCACTATAGGGCGAATTGGGTACAGGCGCGCCTCAGC
CTAAAGCTTTTTCCCCGTATCCCCCCAGGTGTCTGCAGGCTCAAAGAGCAGCGAGAAGCGTTCAGAGGAA
AGCGATCCCGTGCCACCTTCCCCGTGCCCGGGCTGTCCCCGCACGCTGCCGGCTCGGGGATGCGGGGGGA
GCGCCGGACCGGAGCGGAGCCCCGGGCGGCTCGCTGCTGCCCCCTAGCGGGGGAGGGACGTAATTACATC
CCTGGGGGCTTTGGGGGGGGGCTGTCCCCGTGCACTCAGCCTAAAGCTTTTTCCCCGTATCCCCCCAGGT
GTCTGCAGGCTCAAAGAGCAGCGAGAAGCGTTCAGAGGAAAGCGATCCCGTGCCACCTTCCCCGTGCCCG
GGCTGTCCCCGCACGCTGCCGGCTCGGGGATGCGGGGGGAGCGCCGGACCGGAGCGGAGCCCCGGGCGGC
TCGCTGCTGCCCCCTAGCGGGGGAGGGACGTAATTACATCCCTGGGGGCTTTGGGGGGGGGCTGTCCCCA
CTAGTGATTCGAGGCAGTGAAAAAAATGCTTTATTTGTGAAATTTGTGATGCTATTGCTTTATTTGTAAC
CATTATAAGCTGCAATAAACAAGTTAACAACAACAATTGTATGACGTGAATTCCGTTGCGGATCCAGGAT
ACTCTGTTTAAAGGTGAGGAGCTTCTGGAGAGGAAAAGCTGCTCTATGTCACCAGGCGCAGCTGATCCTC
CTGGAGTCCAAGGTAATAAAACAGAACGAGGCGGCTGACCAGCGCCGGCTGCTTCTAGTCTCCATGTCGC
ACTTTGGTCTCTGGCTATTCCGAAGAAACGTGAAGTTTTTGCATCGACCATATATTCCCCTAGAATCGAA
TCTGTGACTATACGGATACCACACAAATTCGGTTCTACAGGGTATATATAGACAACGTTACAACCTCTGG
GTCCCACCCAGAGTGAGGTACCTAGGTCGCTGCCGGCCCCAATCTCTTCCTCTGAGCCACCACCGTTCGA
CGCAGCCACCCGCACTTTCTGAGACAGTTCAGGTAGCCTAATGGGCTTGGCGACAATTTGAAGCAATGAG
TTCCCTCATTCTTCTGCCAGGGTCAGGGTTACCAAGCAGGCGAACAACCAGAATATTCTTCTAGATCTTC
AGCCTAAAGCTTTTTCCCCGTATCCCCCCAGGTGTCTGCAGGCTCAAAGAGCAGCGAGAAGCGTTCAGAG
GAAAGCGATCCCGTGCCACCTTCCCCGTGCCCGGGCTGTCCCCGCACGCTGCCGGCTCGGGGATGCGGGG
GGAGCGCCGGACCGGAGCGGAGCCCCGGGCGGCTCGCTGCTGCCCCCTAGCGGGGGAGGGACGTAATTAC
ATCCCTGGGGGCTTTGGGGGGGGGCTGTCCCCGTGCACTCAGCCTAAAGCTTTTTCCCCGTATCCCCCCA
GGTGTCTGCAGGCTCAAAGAGCAGCGAGAAGCGTTCAGAGGAAAGCGATCCCGTGCCACCTTCCCCGTGC
CCGGGCTGTCCCCGCACGCTGCCGGCTCGGGGATGCGGGGGGAGCGCCGGACCGGAGCGGAGCCCCGGGC
GGCTCGCTGCTGCCCCCTAGCGGGGGAGGGACGTAATTACATCCCTGGGGGCTTTGGGGGGGGGCTGTCC
CCATTTAAATCAGCTCCAGCTTTTGTTCCCTTTAGTGAGGGTTAATTTCGAGCTTGGCGTAATCATGGTC
ATAGCTGTTTCCTGTGTGAAATTGTTATCCGCTCACAATTCCACACAACATACGAGCCGGAAGCATAAAG
TGTAAAGCCTGGGGTGCCTAATGAGTGAGCTAACTCACATTAATTGCGTTGCGCTCACTGCCCGCTTTCC
AGTCGGGAAACCTGTCGTGCCAGCTGCATTAATGAATCGGCCAACGCGCGGGGAGAGGCGGTTTGCGTAT
TGGGCGCTCTTCCGCTTCCTCGCTCACTGACTCGCTGCGCTCGGTCGTTCGGCTGCGGCGAGCGGTATCA
GCTCACTCAAAGGCGGTAATACGGTTATCCACAGAATCAGGGGATAACGCAGGAAAGAACATGTGAGCAA
AAGGCCAGCAAAAGGCCAGGAACCGTAAAAAGGCCGCGTTGCTGGCGTTTTTCCATAGGCTCCGCCCCCC
TGACGAGCATCACAAAAATCGACGCTCAAGTCAGAGGTGGCGAAACCCGACAGGACTATAAAGATACCAG
GCGTTTCCCCCTGGAAGCTCCCTCGTGCGCTCTCCTGTTCCGACCCTGCCGCTTACCGGATACCTGTCCG
CCTTTCTCCCTTCGGGAAGCGTGGCGCTTTCTCATAGCTCACGCTGTAGGTATCTCAGTTCGGTGTAGGT
CGTTCGCTCCAAGCTGGGCTGTGTGCACGAACCCCCCGTTCAGCCCGACCGCTGCGCCTTATCCGGTAAC
TATCGTCTTGAGTCCAACCCGGTAAGACACGACTTATCGCCACTGGCAGCAGCCACTGGTAACAGGATTA
GCAGAGCGAGGTATGTAGGCGGTGCTACAGAGTTCTTGAAGTGGTGGCCTAACTACGGCTACACTAGAAG
GACAGTATTTGGTATCTGCGCTCTGCTGAAGCCAGTTACCTTCGGAAAAAGAGTTGGTAGCTCTTGATCC
GGCAAACAAACCACCGCTGGTAGCGGTGGTTTTTTTGTTTGCAAGCAGCAGATTACGCGCAGAAAAAAAG
GATCTCAAGAAGATCCTTTGATCTTTTCTACGGGGTCTGACGCTCAGTGGAACGAAAACTCACGTTAAGG
GATTTTGGTCATGAGATTATCAAAAAGGATCTTCACCTAGATCCTTTTAAATTAAAAATGAAGTTTTAAA
TCAATCTAAAGTATATATGAGTAAACTTGGTCTGACAGTTACCAATGCTTAATCAGTGAGGCACCTATCT
CAGCGATCTGTCTATTTCGTTCATCCATAGTTGCCTGACTCCCCGTCGTGTAGATAACTACGATACGGGA
GGGCTTACCATCTGGCCCCAGTGCTGCAATGATACCGCGAGACCCACGCTCACCGGCTCCAGATTTATCA
GCAATAAACCAGCCAGCCGGAAGGGCCGAGCGCAGAAGTGGTCCTGCAACTTTATCCGCCTCCATCCAGT
CTATTAATTGTTGCCGGGAAGCTAGAGTAAGTAGTTCGCCAGTTAATAGTTTGCGCAACGTTGTTGCCAT
TGCTACAGGCATCGTGGTGTCACGCTCGTCGTTTGGTATGGCTTCATTCAGCTCCGGTTCCCAACGATCA
AGGCGAGTTACATGATCCCCCATGTTGTGCAAAAAAGCGGTTAGCTCCTTCGGTCCTCCGATCGTTGTCA
GAAGTAAGTTGGCCGCAGTGTTATCACTCATGGTTATGGCAGCACTGCATAATTCTCTTACTGTCATGCC
ATCCGTAAGATGCTTTTCTGTGACTGGTGAGTACTCAACCAAGTCATTCTGAGAATAGTGTATGCGGCGA
CCGAGTTGCTCTTGCCCGGCGTCAATACGGGATAATACCGCGCCACATAGCAGAACTTTAAAAGTGCTCA
TCATTGGAAAACGTTCTTCGGGGCGAAAACTCTCAAGGATCTTACCGCTGTTGAGATCCAGTTCGATGTA
ACCCACTCGTGCACCCAACTGATCTTCAGCATCTTTTACTTTCACCAGCGTTTCTGGGTGAGCAAAAACA
GGAAGGCAAAATGCCGCAAAAAAGGGAATAAGGGCGACACGGAAATGTTGAATACTCATACTCTTCCTTT
TTCAATATTATTGAAGCATTTATCAGGGTTATTGTCTCATGAGCGGATACATATTTGAATGTATTTAGAA
AAATAAACAAATAGGGGTTCCGCGCACATTTCCCCGAAAAGTGC
