>Addgene plasmid #72760 | pAWSV-7 | addgene partial sequence | sequence record 136442 | SV40pA-R 5'-GAAATTTGTGATGCTATTGC-3'
TTAACAACAACAATTGTATGACGTGAATTCCGTTGCGGATCCAGGATACTCTGTTTAAAGGTGAGGAGCT
TCTGGAGAGGAAAAGCTGCTCTATGTCACCAGGCGCAGCTGATCCTCCTGGAGTCCAAGGTAATAAAACA
GAACGAGGCGGCTGACCAGCGCCGGCTGCTTCTAGTCTCCATGTCGCACTTTGGTCTCTGGCTATTCCGA
AGAAACGTGAAGTTTTTGCATCGACCATATATTCCCCTAGAATCGAATCTGTGACTATACGGATACCACA
CAAATTCGGTTCTACAGGGTATATATAGACAACGTTACAACCTCTGGGTCCCACCCAGAGTGAGGTACCT
AGGTCGCTGCCGGCCCCAATCTCTTCCTCTGAGCCACCACCGTTCGACGCAGCCACCCGCACTTTCTGAG
ACAGTTCAGGTAGCCTAATGGGCTTGGCGACAATTTGAAGCAATGAGTTCCCTCATTCTTCTGCCAGGGT
CAGGGTTACCAAGCAGGCGAACAACCAGAATATTCTTCTAGATCTTCAGCCTAAAGCTTTTTCCCCGTAT
CCCCCCAGGTGTCTGCAGGCTCAAAGAGCAGCGAGAAGCGTTCAGAGGAAAGCGATCCCGTGCCACCTTC
CCCGTGCCCGGGCTGTCCCCGCACGCTGCCGGCTCGGGGATGCGGGGGGAGCGCCGGACCGGAGCGGAGC
CCCGGGCGGCTCGCTGCTGCCCCCTAGCGGGGGAGGGACGTAATTACATCCCTGGGGGCTTTGGGGGGGG
