>Addgene plasmid #72760 | pAWSV-7 | addgene partial sequence | sequence record 136446 | M13-Rev 5'-CAGGAAACAGCTATGACC-3'
AAGCTGGAGCTGATTTAAATGGGGACAGCCCCCCCCCAAAGCCCCCAGGGATGTAATTACGTCCCTCCCC
CGCTAGGGGGCAGCAGCGAGCCGCCCGGGGCTCCGCTCCGGTCCGGCGCTCCCCCCGCATCCCCGAGCCG
GCAGCGTGCGGGGACAGCCCGGGCACGGGGAAGGTGGCACGGGATCGCTTTCCTCTGAACGCTTCTCGCT
GCTCTTTGAGCCTGCAGACACCTGGGGGGATACGGGGAAAAAGCTTTAGGCTGAGTGCACGGGGACAGCC
CCCCCCCAAAGCCCCCAGGGATGTAATTACGTCCCTCCCCCGCTAGGGGGCAGCAGCGAGCCGCCCGGGG
CTCCGCTCCGGTCCGGCGCTCCCCCCGCATCCCCGAGCCGGCAGCGTGCGGGGACAGCCCGGGCACGGGG
AAGGTGGCACGGGATCGCTTTCCTCTGAACGCTTCTCGCTGCTCTTTGAGCCTGCAGACACCTGGGGGGA
TACGGGGAAAAAGCTTTAGGCTGAAGATCTAGAAGAATATTCTGGTTGTTCGCCTGCTTGGTAACCCTGA
CCCTGGCAGAAGAATGAGGGAACTCATTGCTTCAAATTGTCGCCAAGCCCATTAGGCTACCTGAACTGTC
TCAGAAAGTGCGGGTGGCTGCGTCGAACGGTGGTGGCTC
